Addgene plasmid #62459: pMIR-Dsred-IRES-His-Halo-Tev-Keap C288S
Purpose: expresses his-tagged C288S human Keap1 protein
Depositing lab: Yimon Aye. Depositing organization: Cornell University. Publication: Substoichiometric Hydroxynonenylation of a Single Protein Recapitulates Whole-Cell-Stimulated Antioxidant Response. Parvez S, Fu Y, Li J, Long MJ, Lin H, Lee DK, Hu GS, Aye Y. J Am Chem Soc. 2014 Dec 31. 10.1021/ja5084249 PubMed 25544059.
Backbone
  Vector backbone: pMIR
  Backbone size w/o insert (bp): 6470
  Total vector size (bp): 8370
  Modifications to backbone: Contains TRAF6 in the 3'-UTR
  Vector type: Mammalian Expression
Growth in bacteria
  Bacterial resistance: Ampicillin, 100 μg/mL
  Growth temperature: 37°C
  Growth strain: DH5alpha
  Copy number: High Copy
Gene/Insert
  Gene/Insert name: Keap1
  Species: H. sapiens (human)
  Insert size (bp): 2859
  Mutation: Changed Cysteine 288 of Keap1 to serine
  GenBank ID: NM_203500.1
  Entrez Gene: KEAP1 (a.k.a. INrf2, KLHL19)
  Promoter: CMV
  Tag / fusion protein: His-Halo-Tev (N terminal on insert)
  Cloning method: Ligation Independent Cloning
  Sequencing primers: 5′ CMV fwd
Terms and licenses: Academic/Nonprofit Terms; Industry Terms: Not Available to Industry
How to cite: pMIR-Dsred-IRES-His-Halo-Tev-Keap C288S was a gift from Yimon Aye (Addgene plasmid # 62459 ; http://n2t.net/addgene:62459 ; RRID:Addgene_62459)
