[The description below was written by a language model from this plasmid's Addgene catalogue record and pLannotate feature annotations shown in this document.]
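Description:
pMIR-Dsred-IRES-His-Halo-Tev-Keap C288S is a mammalian expression plasmid built on the pMIR backbone for producing a tagged point mutant of human KEAP1 (also known as INrf2 or KLHL19). It is propagated in E. coli through a high-copy ColE1/pUC-type origin and selected with ampicillin via the bla gene. The feature table also shows an SV40 enhancer/early promoter driving a puromycin N-acetyltransferase gene followed by an SV40 polyadenylation signal, which would allow puromycin selection of transfected mammalian cells.

The payload is a single bicistronic transcription unit under the CMV immediate-early enhancer and promoter. The first cistron encodes DsRed-Express, a rapidly maturing red fluorescent protein that marks transfected cells. An EMCV IRES then permits cap-independent translation of the second cistron, a fusion of a His tag, HaloTag, a TEV protease cleavage site and Keap1 carrying the cysteine 288 to serine substitution. HaloTag is a modified bacterial dehalogenase that bonds covalently to chloroalkane ligands, so small-molecule probes can be anchored to the fusion protein. The His tag supports affinity purification, and the TEV site allows the tags to be removed. A synthetic polyadenylation signal lies downstream, and the catalogue notes that the backbone contains TRAF6 sequence in the 3'-UTR, which is not annotated in the feature table.

The stated purpose is expression of His-tagged C288S Keap1, and the associated publication concerns hydroxynonenylation of a single protein and the antioxidant response. The sequenced record is 9,553 nt, longer than the catalogued total of 8,370 bp, and the automated annotation marks only part of the KEAP1 coding region.
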