Features (pLannotate 1.2.2; 27 found; start..end, strand, type, name):
    197..217     +  misc_feature   MCS (fragment): pUC18/19 multiple cloning site
    223..539     -  promoter       SV40 promoter: SV40 enhancer and early promoter
    550..585     +  CDS            rop (fragment): Rop protein, which maintains plasmids at low copy number; rop
    687..786     +  misc_feature   bom (fragment): basis of mobility region from pBR322
    792..946     -  CDS            lacZα (fragment): LacZα fragment of β-galactosidase; lacZ fragment
    965..999     -  polyA_signal   poly(A) signal (fragment): synthetic polyadenylation signal
   2214..3542    -  CDS            KEAP1 (fragment) (sequence partly withheld): KEAP1_HUMAN - Also known as INRF2 From Homo sapiens (Human).
   3576..4466    -  CDS            HaloTag®: modified bacterial dehalogenase that forms covalent bonds with chloroalkane derivatives
   4498..4514    -  CDS            capTEV™ (fragment): composite tag for in vivo biotinylation, TEV protease cleavage, and 6xHis tagging
   4527..5113    -  misc_feature   IRES2: internal ribosome entry site (IRES) of the encephalomyocarditis virus (EMCV)
   5115..5150    -  misc_feature   MCS (fragment): multiple cloning site
   5156..5833    -  CDS            DsRed-Express: rapidly maturing tetrameric variant of DsRed fluorescent protein (Bevis and Glick, 2002) mammalian codon-optimized
   5858..6061    -  promoter       CMV promoter: human cytomegalovirus (CMV) immediate early promoter
   6062..6365    -  enhancer       CMV enhancer: human cytomegalovirus immediate early enhancer
   6487..6505    -  promoter       T7 promoter: promoter for bacteriophage T7 RNA polymerase
   6517..6535    -  promoter       SP6 promoter: promoter for bacteriophage SP6 RNA polymerase
   6579..6595    -  protein_bind   lac operator: The lac repressor binds to the lac operator to inhibit transcription in E. coli. This inhibition can be relieved by adding lactose or isopropyl-β-D-thiogalactopyranoside (IPTG). lac repressor encoded by lacI
   6603..6633    -  promoter       lac promoter: promoter for the E. coli lac operon
   6648..6669    -  protein_bind   CAP binding site: CAP binding activates transcription in the presence of cAMP. E. coli catabolite activator protein
   6682..6774    -  CDS            lacI (fragment): lac repressor; lacI; The lac repressor binds to the lac operator to inhibit transcription in E. coli. This inhibition can be relieved by adding lactose or isopropyl-β-D-thiogalactopyranoside (IPTG).
   6957..7545    -  rep_origin     ori: high-copy-number ColE1/pMB1/pBR322/pUC origin of replication
   7716..8576    -  CDS            AmpR: β-lactamase; bla; confers resistance to ampicillin, carbenicillin, and related antibiotics
   8577..8681    -  promoter       AmpR promoter: bla
   8769..8850    -  polyA_signal   SV40 poly(A) signal: SV40 polyadenylation signal
   8873..8956    -  CDS            large T antigen (fragment): large T antigen from SV40 (simian virus 40)
   8965..9030    -  CDS            dmpM (fragment): DMPM_STRAD - Protein inferred from homology: Swiss-Prot protein existence level 3. From Streptomyces alboniger.
   9080..126     -  CDS            PuroR (across the origin): puromycin N-acetyltransferase; pac from Streptomyces alboniger; confers resistance to puromycin
>Addgene plasmid #62459 | pMIR-Dsred-IRES-His-Halo-Tev-Keap C288S | addgene full sequence | sequence record 174227 | Addgene NGS Result
GTGGCGGTCCGGGTCGACGGTGTGGCGCGTGGCGGGGTAGTCGGCGAACGCGGCGGCGAGGGTGCGTACG
GCCCGGGGGACGTCGTCGCGGGTGGCGAGGCGCACCGTGGGCTTGTACTCGGTCATGGAAGGTCGTCTCC
TTGTGAGGGGTCAGGGGCGTGGGTCAGGGGATGGTGGCGGCACCGGTCGTGGCGGCCGACCTGCAGGCAT
GCAAGCTAGCTTTTTGCAAAAGCCTAGGCCTCCAAAAAAGCCTCCTCACTACTTCTGGAATAGCTCAGAG
GCCGAGGCGGCCTCGGCCTCTGCATAAATAAAAAAAATTAGTCAGCCATGGGGCGGAGAATGGGCGGAAC
TGGGCGGAGTTAGGGGCGGGATGGGCGGAGTTAGGGGCGGGACTATGGTTGCTGACTAATTGAGATGCAT
GCTTTGCATACTTCTGCCTGCTGGGGAGCCTGGGGACTTTCCACACCTGGTTGCTGACTAATTGAGATGC
ATGCTTTGCATACTTCTGCCTGCTGGGGAGCCTGGGGACTTTCCACACCAATCTTTCGTCTCGCGCGTTT
CGGTGATGACGGTGAAAACCTCTGACACATGCAGCTCCCGGAGACGGTCACAGCTTGTCTGTAAGCGGAT
GCCGGGAGCAGACAAGCCCGTCAGGGCGCGTCAGCGGGTGTTGGCGGGTGTCGGGGCTGGCTTAACTATG
CGGCATCAGAGCAGATTGTACTGAGAGTGCACCATATGCGGTGTGAAATACCGCACAGATGCGTAAGGAG
AAAATACCGCATCAGGCGCCATTCGCCATTCAGGCTGCGCAACTGTTGGGAAGGGCGATCGGTGCGGGCC
TCTTCGCTATTACGCCAGCTGGCGAAAGGGGGATGTGCTGCAAGGCGATTAAGTTGGGTAACGCCAGGGT
TTTCCCAGACACGACGTTGTAAAACGACGGCCAGTGCCAAGCTAGCGGCCGCATACAAAAAACCAACACA
CAGATCCAATGAAAATAAAAGATCCTTTATTAAGCTTAGCTGAAAACTTCTGGCTCACATAGCTTCTGTC
ACCACCAATGAGATGCCACATGCGCTGACTACTTGGGTCACTTTTAATTTTTATGTTGCTGATTGTATGT
GTGCATCTCCTGTCTTGTAAGCATTAAACAAATGAAGACATATGCAGAGCTGTGAAATTCACTCTGCACT
GAATAGACAAAAAGGGTTACATAGCATAACAATGAGCAGTTGGTATCCACGTGGTTCTCAGCATTATAAA
CTCTGGGGAAGATGCTACTTCGTAACCTCAAGGAAATAAGTAAGCAAGGCAGAAGGAACACTTAAACAAG
TATTATTCAACAGACATGTTTACACTAAATAATTAAGGTTATATTTAGGGTTTAAACTCATCCCTGAATA
TCCTTAGTAACAACCTGGAGGAAAAACTGGGGTGAATGAGAACTTAAGTTTTCCAAGGATTATGGTTCAA
ATCCTCTGAAATCTATAACAGGTTAAAAAAATGAGAACTCAACTTTCTAGAGCAATAACTCTTCTCGAGG
GCACTAGCACAAGGCGGTAGTGATTTTCACTTTTAATATATTACATATAATACTACAAAAAGACTGAAGT
TTTAAGGAAAATCCATTATTATTAAAAGTTTAGTACTCTTGAGTCTGGACTTTCTGATCAACAGGTACAG
TTCTGCTGGTCAATCTGCTTCCGGCAGGGCTCCAT
[864 nt withheld, positions 1716-2579]
CGCCCGGCAGGGCATCACCTGCGTGGGCTTGTGCAGGGTGAGCTCCTCGAAGATCTTGACCAGGTAGTCC
TTGCAGCGGGAGTCGGACTGCAGGATCTCGCTCTTCTGCAGCTGCATCTGCAGGAAGTTCGGCGTCAACG
AGTGGCAGCGCACTGCCCGCAGCAGCGCCTGGACGTAGAACCGTCGCTGTTCGCAGTCGTACTTGACCCA
GTTGATGCAGGCGTGGAAGACCTCGGACTCGCAGCGCACGTTCAGGTCGTCCCGGCTGATGAGGGTCACC
AGTTGGCAGTGGGACAGGTTGAAGAACTCCTCTTGCTTGGCCACCTCCCCAAAATGCATGTAGATGTACT
CCCGGGCACGCTGGTGCAACTCCACACAGCCAATCTGCTCAGCGAAGTTGGCGATGCCGATGGCATTGCT
GGGGTCCAGCTGCTGCACCAGGAAGTCACTGCAGGCACGGACAACGCTGTCGATCTGGTACATGACAGCA
CCGTTCATGACGTGGAGGACACACTTCTCGCCCATGGAGATGGAGGCCGTGTAGGCGAATTCAATGAGGC
GCTCCATGACCTTGGGGTGGATACCCTCAATGGACACCACCTCCATGCCCTGCTCCCGCAGCCCGTTGGT
GAACATGGCCTTGAAGACAGGGCTGGATGAGGCCAGCACCACCTTGTGGGCCATGAACTGGGCGGCCGGT
GCATCCTGGTACTTGACCTGCAGTGTGACGTCACACAGCTGCTGGCTGAGCCGCAGCTCGTTCATGATGC
CAAAGGCCTGCTTGGTATGATCCTCCAGGGTGTAGCTGAAGGTGCGGTTGCCATGCTGGGAGGGCGTCAC
CTCCGCCTTGCACTCAGTGGAGGCGTACATCACCGCGTCCCCTGCCCCCTCAGGGCACTGTGACTGCAGG
GGCAGGAATCGGCAGCAGGCCCCAGCCCCGCTAGGCCTGGGATCTGGCTGCATCCCTGAGCCCTGGAAAT
ACAAGTTTTCTCCGGAGCCGGAAATCTCGAGCGTCGACAGCCAGCGCGCGATCTCGCTGCCGATCAGGTC
CGGGTTGTCTTCTTGCAGCAGATTCAGACCCGGGCCGATGTCCACAGCCTTGCAGTTAGGCAGGCTTTTG
GCCAGGCGAGCGGCTTCGGCCGGTGGGATCAGAACGCCTGGGGTGCCCCAGAACAGCAGCTTCGGGACAG
GGGACTGGTGCAGCCAGTCCATGTATTCTTCGACCAGCGCGACGATGTTCGCTGGCTCACCGGCGATTGG
CAGCTCGTTTGGGAAGCGCCACAGTGGCTCGCGGTCAACAGGGTTCAGGAACGGCTCGCGGTAATGGTCC
ATCTCGACTTCAGTCAGCGGGCGGACGACACCCATCGGCAGCGTACCCTCGATAAAAACGTTCTGATCGA
TGATCAGCTTGCGGCCGACGTCGGTGGTGCGGAAGGCCTGGAAGGTCTCGCGGGCAAATTCTGGCCATTC
GTCCCAGGTCGGGATAGGGCGGATGAACTCCATAAATGCAATACCTTTGACGCGCTCTGGATTGCGCTTG
GCCCAGTGGAAACCCAGAGCGGAGCCCCAGTCGTGAATGACCAGGACGACCTCTTCCAGACCCAGGGCTT
CGATGAAGGCATCCATGAAGCGGACGTGGTCGTCGAAGAAATAACCCAGGTCTGGTTTGTCGGATTTGCC
CATACCGATCAGGTCTGGAGCAATGCAGCGATGGGTCGGTGCAACATGCGGGATGATGTTGCGCCACACG
TAGGAGGAGGTCGGGTTACCGTGCAGGAACAGCACAGGGGTGCCATCGCGCGGACCAACATCGACGTAGT
GCATGCGCTCGCCCAGGACTTCCACATAATGGGGGTCGAATGGAAAGCCAGTACCGATTTCTGCCATATG
GCTACCACGAGGCACCAGGCCGCTGCTGTGATGATGATGATGATGGCTGCTGCCCATGGTTGTGGCCATA
TTATCATCGTGTTTTTCAAAGGAAAACCACGTCCCCGTGGTTCGGGGGGCCTAGACGTTTTTTTAACCTC
GACTAAACACATGTAAAGCATGTGTACCGAGGCCCCAGATCAGATCCCATACAATGGGGTACCTTCTGGG
CATCCTTCAGCCCCTTGTTGAATACGCTTGAGGAGAGCCATTTGACTCTTTCCACAACTATCCAACTCAC
AACGTGGCACTGGGGTTGTGCCGCCTTTGCAGGTGTATCTTATACACGTGGCTTTTGGCCGCAGAGGCAC
CTGTCGCCAGGTGGGGGGTTCCGCTGCCTGCAAAGGGTCGCTACAGACGTTGTTTGTCTTCAAGAAGCTT
CCAGAGGAACTGCTTCCTTCACGACATTCAACAGACCTTGCATTCCTTTGGCGAGAGGGGAAAGACCCCT
AGGAATGCTCGTCAAGAAGACAGGGCCAGGTTTCCGGGCCCTCACATTGCCAAAAGACGGCAATATGGTG
GAAAATAACATATAGACAAACGCACACCGGCCTTATTCCAAGCGGCTTCGGCCAGTAACGTTAGGGGGGG
GGGAGGGAGAGGGGCGGATCCCGGGCCCGCGGTACCGTCGACTGCAGAATTGGCCGCTACAGGAACAGGT
GGTGGCGGCCCTCGGCGCGCTCGTACTGCTCCACGATGGTGTAGTCCTCGTTGTGGGAGGTGATGTCCAG
CTTGGAGTCCACGTAGTAGTAGCCGGGCAGCTGCACGGGCTTCTTGGCCATGTAGATGGACTTGAACTCC
ACCAGGTAGTGGCCGCCGTCCTTCAGCTTCAGGGCCTTGTGGATCTCGCCCTTCAGCACGCCGTCGCGGG
GGTACAGGCGCTCGGTGGAGGCCTCCCAGCCCATAGTCTTCTTCTGCATTACGGGGCCGTCGGAGGGGAA
GTTCACGCCGATGAACTTCACCTTGTAGATGAAGGAGCCGTCCTGCAGGGAGGAGTCCTGGGTCACGGTC
ACCACGCCGCCGTCCTCGAAGTTCATCACGCGCTCCCACTTGAAGCCCTCGGGGAAGGACAGCTTCTTGT
AGTCGGGGATGTCGGCGGGGTGCTTCACGTACACCTTGGAGCCGTACTGGAACTGGGGGGACAGGATGTC
CCAGGCGAAGGGCAGGGGGCCGCCCTTGGTCACCTTCAGCTTGGCGGTCTGGGTGCCCTCGTAGGGGCGG
CCCTCGCCCTCGCCCTCGATCTCGAACTCGTGGCCGTTCACGGAGCCCTCCATGCGCACCTTGAAGCGCA
TGAACTCCTTGATGACGTCCTCGGAGGAGGCCATGGTGGATCCACGGTTCACTAAACCAGCTCTGCTTAT
ATAGACCTCCCACCGTACACGCCTACCGCCCATTTGCGTCAATGGGGCGGAGTTGTTACGACATTTTGGA
AAGTCCCGTTGATTTTGGTGCCAAAACAAACTCCCATTGACGTCAATGGGGTGGAGACTTGGAAATCCCC
GTGAGTCAAACCGCTATCCACGCCCATTGATGTACTGCCAAAACCGCATCACCATGGTAATAGCGATGAC
TAATACGTAGATGTACTGCCAAGTAGGAAAGTCCCATAAGGTCATGTACTGGGCATAATGCCAGGCGGGC
CATTTACCGTCATTGACGTCAATAGGGGGCGTACTTGGCATATGATACACTTGATGTACTGCCAAGTGGG
CAGTTTACCGTAAATACTCCACCCATTGACGTCAATGGAAAGTCCCTATTGGCGTTACTATGGGAACATA
CGTCATTATTGACGTCAATGGGCGGGGGTCGTTGGGCGGTCAGCCAGGCGGGCCATTTACCGTAAGTTAT
GTAACGCGGAACTCCATATATGGGCTATGAACTAATGACCCCGTAATTGATTACTATTAATAACTAAGAT
CTGGTACCTTGAATTCATGCTTCTCCTCCCTTTAGTGAGGGTAATTCTCTCTCTCTCCCTATAGTGAGTC
GTATTAATTCCTTCTCTTCTATAGTGTCACCTAAATCGTTGCAATTCGTAATCATGTCATAGCTGTTTCC
TGTGTGAAATTGTTATCCGCTCACAATTCCACACAACATACGAGCCGGAAGCATAAAGTGTAAAGCCTGG
GGTGCCTAATGAGTGAGCTAACTCACATTAATTGCGTTGCGCTCACTGCCCGCTTTCCAGTCGGGAAACC
TGTCGTGCCAGCTGCATTAATGAATCGGCCAACGCGCGGGGAGAGGCGGTTTGCGTATTGGGCGCTCTTC
CGCTTCCTCGCTCACTGACTCGCTGCGCTCGGTCGTTCGGCTGCGGCGAGCGGTATCAGCTCACTCAAAG
GCGGTAATACGGTTATCCACAGAATCAGGGGATAACGCAGGAAAGAACATGTGAGCAAAAGGCCAGCAAA
AGGCCAGGAACCGTAAAAAGGCCGCGTTGCTGGCGTTTTTCCATAGGCTCCGCCCCCCTGACGAGCATCA
CAAAAATCGACGCTCAAGTCAGAGGTGGCGAAACCCGACAGGACTATAAAGATACCAGGCGTTTCCCCCT
GGAAGCTCCCTCGTGCGCTCTCCTGTTCCGACCCTGCCGCTTACCGGATACCTGTCCGCCTTTCTCCCTT
CGGGAAGCGTGGCGCTTTCTCATAGCTCACGCTGTAGGTATCTCAGTTCGGTGTAGGTCGTTCGCTCCAA
GCTGGGCTGTGTGCACGAACCCCCCGTTCAGCCCGACCGCTGCGCCTTATCCGGTAACTATCGTCTTGAG
TCCAACCCGGTAAGACACGACTTATCGCCACTGGCAGCAGCCACTGGTAACAGGATTAGCAGAGCGAGGT
ATGTAGGCGGTGCTACAGAGTTCTTGAAGTGGTGGCCTAACTACGGCTACACTAGAAGAACAGTATTTGG
TATCTGCGCTCTGCTGAAGCCAGTTACCTTCGGAAAAAGAGTTGGTAGCTCTTGATCCGGCAAAAAAACC
ACCGCTGGTAGCGGTGGTTTTTTTGTTTGCAAGCAGCAGATTACGCGCAGAAAAAAAGGATCTCAAGAAG
ATCCTTTGATCTTTTCTACGGGGTCTGACGCTCAGTGGAACGAAAACTCACGTTAAGGGATTTTGGTCAT
GAGATTATCAAAAAGGATCTTCACCTAGATCCTTTTAAATTAAAAATGAAGTTTTAAATCAATCTAAAGT
ATATATGAGTAAACTTGGTCTGACAGTTACCAATGCTTAATCAGTGAGGCACCTATCTCAGCGATCTGTC
TATTTCGTTCATCCATAGTTGCCTGACTCCCCGTCGTGTAGATAACTACGATACGGGAGGGCTTACCATC
TGGCCCCAGTGCTGCAATGATACCGCGAGACCCACGCTCACCGGCTCCAGATTTATCAGCAATAAACCAG
CCAGCCGGAAGGGCCGAGCGCAGAAGTGGTCCTGCAACTTTATCCGCCTCCATCCAGTCTATTAATTGTT
GCCGGGAAGCTAGAGTAAGTAGTTCGCCAGTTAATAGTTTGCGCAACGTTGTTGCCATTGCTACAGGCAT
CGTGGTGTCACGCTCGTCGTTTGGTATGGCTTCATTCAGCTCCGGTTCCCAACGATCAAGGCGAGTTACA
TGATCCCCCATGTTGTGCAAAAAAGCGGTTAGCTCCTTCGGTCCTCCGATCGTTGTCAGAAGTAAGTTGG
CCGCAGTGTTATCACTCATGGTTATGGCAGCACTGCATAATTCTCTTACTGTCATGCCATCCGTAAGATG
CTTTTCTGTGACTGGTGAGTACTCAACCAAGTCATTCTGAGAATAGTGTATGCGGCGACCGAGTTGCTCT
TGCCCGGCGTCAATACGGGATAATACCGCGCCACATAGCAGAACTTTAAAAGTGCTCATCATTGGAAAAC
GTTCTTCGGGGCGAAAACTCTCAAGGATCTTACCGCTGTTGAGATCCAGTTCGATGTAACCCACTCGTGC
ACCCAACTGATCTTCAGCATCTTTTACTTTCACCAGCGTTTCTGGGTGAGCAAAAACAGGAAGGCAAAAT
GCCGCAAAAAAGGGAATAAGGGCGACACGGAAATGTTGAATACTCATACTCTTCCTTTTTCAATATTATT
GAAGCATTTATCAGGGTTATTGTCTCATGAGCGGATACATATTTGAATGTATTTAGAAAAATAAACAAAT
AGGGGTTCCGCGCACATTTCCCCGAAAAGTGCCACCTGACGTCTAAGAAACCATTATTATCATGACATTA
ACCTATAAAAATAGGCGTATCACGAGATTGCAGTGAAAAAAATGCTTTATTTGTGAAATTTGTGATGCTA
TTGCTTTATTTGTAACCATTATAAGCTGCAATAAACAAGTTAACAACAACAATTGCATTCATTTTATGTT
TCAGGTTCAGGGGGAGGTGTGGGAGGTTTTTTAAAGCAAGTAAAACCTCTACAAATGTGGTATGGCTGAT
TATGATCCTCTAGAGTCGGTGGGCCTCGGGGGCGGGTGCGGGGTCGGCGGGGCCGCCCCGGGTGGCTTCG
GTCGGAGCCATGGGGTCGTGCGCTCCTTTCGGTCGGGCGCTGCGGGTCGTGGGGCGGGCGTCAGGCACCG
GGCTTGCGGGTCATGCACCAGGTGCGCGGTCCTTCGGGCACCTCGACGTCGGCGGTGACGGTGAAGCCGA
GCCGCTCGTAGAAGGGGAGGTTGCGGGGCGCGGAGGTCTCCAGGAAGGCGGGCACCCCGGCGCGCTCGGC
CGCCTCCACTCCGGGGAGCACGACGGCGCTGCCCAGACCCTTGCCCTGGTGGTCGGGCGAGACGCCGACG
GTGGCCAGGAACCACGCGGGCTCCTTGGGCCGGTGCGGCGCCAGGAGGCCTTCCATCTGTTGCTGCGCGG
CCAGCCGGGAACCGCTCAACTCGGCCATGCGCGGGCCGATCTCGGCGAACACCGCCCCCGCTTCGACGCT
CTCCGGCGTGGTCCAGACCGCCACCGCGGCGCCGTCGTCCGCGACCCACACCTTGCCGATGTCGAGCCCG
ACGCGCGTGAGGAAGAGTTCTTGCAGCTCGGTGACCCGCTCGAT
