>Addgene plasmid #62459 | pMIR-Dsred-IRES-His-Halo-Tev-Keap C288S | depositor partial sequence | sequence record 170789 | pMIR-Dsred-IRES-His-Halo-Tev-Keap C288S sequence 2859 bps
ATGGGCAGCAGCCATCATCATCATCATCACAGCAGCGGCCTGGTGCCTCGTGGTAGCCATATGGCAGAAA
TCGGTACTGGCTTTCCATTCGACCCCCATTATGTGGAAGTCCTGGGCGAGCGCATGCACTACGTCGATGT
TGGTCCGCGCGATGGCACCCCTGTGCTGTTCCTGCACGGTAACCCGACCTCCTCCTACGTGTGGCGCAAC
ATCATCCCGCATGTTGCACCGACCCATCGCTGCATTGCTCCAGACCTGATCGGTATGGGCAAATCCGACA
AACCAGACCTGGGTTATTTCTTCGACGACCACGTCCGCTTCATGGATGCCTTCATCGAAGCCCTGGGTCT
GGAAGAGGTCGTCCTGGTCATTCACGACTGGGGCTCCGCTCTGGGTTTCCACTGGGCCAAGCGCAATCCA
GAGCGCGTCAAAGGTATTGCATTTATGGAGTTCATCCGCCCTATCCCGACCTGGGACGAATGGCCAGAAT
TTGCCCGCGAGACCTTCCAGGCCTTCCGCACCACCGACGTCGGCCGCAAGCTGATCATCGATCAGAACGT
TTTTATCGAGGGTACGCTGCCGATGGGTGTCGTCCGCCCGCTGACTGAAGTCGAGATGGACCATTACCGC
GAGCCGTTCCTGAACCCTGTTGACCGCGAGCCACTGTGGCGCTTCCCAAACGAGCTGCCAATCGCCGGTG
AGCCAGCGAACATCGTCGCGCTGGTCGAAGAATACATGGACTGGCTGCACCAGTCCCCTGTCCCGAAGCT
GCTGTTCTGGGGCACCCCAGGCGTTCTGATCCCACCGGCCGAAGCCGCTCGCCTGGCCAAAAGCCTGCCT
AACTGCAAGGCTGTGGACATCGGCCCGGGTCTGAATCTGCTGCAAGAAGACAACCCGGACCTGATCGGCA
GCGAGATCGCGCGCTGGCTGTCGACGCTCGAGATTTCCGGCTCCGGAGAAAACTTGTATTTCCAGGGCTC
AGGGATGCAGCCAGATCCCAGGCCTAGCGGGGCTGGGGCCTGCTGCCGATTCCTGCCCCTGCAGTCACAG
TGCCCTGAGGGGGCAGGGGACGCGGTGATGTACGCCTCCACTGAGTGCAAGGCGGAGGTGACGCCCTCCC
AGCATGGCAACCGCACCTTCAGCTACACCCTGGAGGATCATACCAAGCAGGCCTTTGGCATCATGAACGA
GCTGCGGCTCAGCCAGCAGCTGTGTGACGTCACACTGCAGGTCAAGTACCAGGATGCACCGGCCGCCCAG
TTCATGGCCCACAAGGTGGTGCTGGCCTCATCCAGCCCTGTCTTCAAGGCCATGTTCACCAACGGGCTGC
GGGAGCAGGGCATGGAGGTGGTGTCCATTGAGGGTATCCACCCCAAGGTCATGGAGCGCCTCATTGAATT
CGCCTACACGGCCTCCATCTCCATGGGCGAGAAGTGTGTCCTCCACGTCATGAACGGTGCTGTCATGTAC
CAGATCGACAGCGTTGTCCGTGCCTGCAGTGACTTCCTGGTGCAGCAGCTGGACCCCAGCAATGCCATCG
GCATCGCCAACTTCGCTGAGCAGATTGGCTGTGTGGAGTTGCACCAGCGTGCCCGGGAGTACATCTACAT
GCATTTTGGGGAGGTGGCCAAGCAAGAGGAGTTCTTCAACCTGTCCCACTGCCAACTGGTGACCCTCATC
AGCCGGGACGACCTGAACGTGCGCTGCGAGTCCGAGGTCTTCCACGCCTGCATCAACTGGGTCAAGTACG
ACTGCGAACAGCGACGGTTCTACGTCCAGGCGCTGCTGCGGGCCGTGCGCTGCCACTCGTTGACGCCGAA
CTTCCTGCAGATGCAGCTGCAGAAGAGCGAGATCCTGCAGTCCGACTCCCGCTGCAAGGACTACCTGGTC
AAGATCTTCGAGGAGCTCACCCTGCACAAGCCCACGCAGGTGATGCCCTGCCGGGCG
[864 nt withheld, positions 1948-2811]
ATGGAGCCCTGCCGGAAGCAGATTGACCAGCAGAACTGTACCTGTTGA
